Addgene plasmid #200134: pHHYTK108
Purpose: Type 3a part for Modular Cloning in Yeast
Depositing lab: Johannes Herrmann. Depositing organization: Rheinland-Pfälzische Technische Universität Kaiserslautern. Publication: A modular cloning (MoClo) toolkit for reliable intracellular protein targeting in the yeast Saccharomyces cerevisiae. Simakin P, Koch C, Herrmann JM. Microb Cell. 2023 Feb 28;10(4):78-87. doi: 10.15698/mic2023.04.794. eCollection 2023 Apr 3. PubMed 37009624.
Backbone
  Vector backbone: pYTK001
  Backbone manufacturer: John Dueber Lab, https://doi.org/10.1021/sb500366v
  Vector type: Bacterial Expression, Synthetic Biology
Growth in bacteria
  Bacterial resistance: Chloramphenicol, 25 μg/mL
  Growth temperature: 37°C
  Growth strain: DH5alpha
  Copy number: High Copy
Gene/Insert
  Gene/Insert name: BPSV40-NLS
  Species: Synthetic
  Insert size (bp): 63
  Cloning method: Restriction Enzyme; 5′ cloning site BsmBI (destroyed during cloning); 3′ cloning site BsmBI (destroyed during cloning)
Terms and licenses: Academic/Nonprofit Terms; Industry Terms: Not Available to Industry
How to cite: pHHYTK108 was a gift from Johannes Herrmann (Addgene plasmid # 200134 ; http://n2t.net/addgene:200134 ; RRID:Addgene_200134)
