[The description below was written by a language model from this plasmid's Addgene catalogue record and pLannotate feature annotations shown in this document.]
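Description:
pHHYTK108 is a small (about 1.7 kb) part-storage plasmid for modular cloning (MoClo) in Saccharomyces cerevisiae, built on the pYTK001 entry vector of the yeast MoClo toolkit. It is a bacterial propagation plasmid rather than a yeast vector. The annotated features consist only of a high-copy ColE1/pUC-type origin of replication and a chloramphenicol acetyltransferase (cat) gene with its own promoter, followed by the lambda t0 terminator and a fragment of the phage fd terminator. No yeast origin, centromere, auxotrophic marker, promoter or terminator for yeast expression is present, which is consistent with a plasmid that simply holds one standardized part for later assembly. It is maintained in E. coli under chloramphenicol selection.

The payload is a 63 bp synthetic insert named BPSV40-NLS, catalogued as a Type 3a part. The name suggests a bipartite SV40-type nuclear localization signal, although the record does not spell this out, and the automated feature table does not annotate the insert at all. The fragment was introduced through BsmBI sites that were destroyed during cloning, the usual route for domesticating parts into the entry vector. In the yeast toolkit scheme, Type 3a parts occupy the N-terminal portion of the coding sequence position. This element is therefore intended to be joined by Golden Gate assembly with a promoter part, a downstream coding part and a terminator, creating a transcription unit in which the targeting signal is fused to the N-terminus of a protein of interest. It belongs to a part collection designed for directing proteins to defined intracellular compartments in yeast, here presumably the nucleus.
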