Features (pLannotate 1.2.2; 5 found; start..end, strand, type, name):
     42..57      -  terminator     fd terminator (fragment): central terminator from bacteriophage fd (Otsuka and Kunisawa, 1982)
     90..124     -  terminator     lambda t0 terminator: minimal transcription terminator from phage lambda (Scholtissek and Grosse, 1987)
    198..854     -  CDS            cat: CAT_ECOLX - Experimental evidence at protein level: Swiss-Prot protein existence level 1. This enzyme is an effector of chloramphenicol resistance in bacteria. From Escherichia coli. This protein is used as a marker in many commonly used cloning vectors, such as pACYC184.
    855..952     -  promoter       cat promoter: promoter of the E. coli cat gene encoding chloramphenicol acetyltransferase
   1036..1624    +  rep_origin     ori: high-copy-number ColE1/pMB1/pBR322/pUC origin of replication
>Addgene plasmid #200134 | pHHYTK108 | addgene full sequence | sequence record 392135 | Addgene NGS Result
TCGGTCTCATATGAAAAGAACTGCTGATGGTTCTGAATTTGAATCTCCAAAAAAAAAAAGAAAAGTTGAA
GGTTCTTGAGACCAGACCAATAAAAAACGCCCGGCGGCAACCGAGCGTTCTGAACAAATCCAGATGGAGT
TCTGAGGTCATTACTGGATCTATCAACAGGAGTCCAAGCGAGCTCGATATCAAATTACGCCCCGCCCTGC
CACTCATCGCAGTACTGTTGTAATTCATTAAGCATTCTGCCGACATGGAAGCCATCACAAACGGCATGAT
GAACCTGAATCGCCAGCGGCATCAGCACCTTGTCGCCTTGCGTATAATATTTGCCCATGGTGAAAACGGG
GGCGAAGAAGTTGTCCATATTGGCCACGTTTAAATCAAAACTGGTGAAACTCACCCAGGGATTGGCTGAA
ACGAAAAACATATTCTCAATAAACCCTTTAGGGAAATAGGCCAGGTTTTCACCGTAACACGCCACATCTT
GCGAATATATGTGTAGAAACTGCCGGAAATCGTCGTGGTATTCACTCCAGAGCGATGAAAACGTTTCAGT
TTGCTCATGGAAAACGGTGTAACAAGGGTGAACACTATCCCATATCACCAGCTCACCGTCTTTCATTGCC
ATACGAAATTCCGGATGAGCATTCATCAGGCGGGCAAGAATGTGAATAAAGGCCGGATAAAACTTGTGCT
TATTTTTCTTTACGGTCTTTAAAAAGGCCGTAATATCCAGCTGAACGGTCTGGTTATAGGTACATTGAGC
AACTGACTGAAATGCCTCAAAATGTTCTTTACGATGCCATTGGGATATATCAACGGTGGTATATCCAGTG
ATTTTTTTCTCCATTTTAGCTTCCTTAGCTCCTGAAAATCTCGATAACTCAAAAAATACGCCCGGTAGTG
ATCTTATTTCATTATGGTGAAAGTTGGAACCTCTTACGTGCCCGATCAATCATGACCAAAATCCCTTAAC
GTGAGTTTTCGTTCCACTGAGCGTCAGACCCCGTAGAAAAGATCAAAGGATCTTCTTGAGATCCTTTTTT
TCTGCGCGTAATCTGCTGCTTGCAAACAAAAAAACCACCGCTACCAGCGGTGGTTTGTTTGCCGGATCAA
GAGCTACCAACTCTTTTTCCGAAGGTAACTGGCTTCAGCAGAGCGCAGATACCAAATACTGTTCTTCTAG
TGTAGCCGTAGTTAGGCCACCACTTCAAGAACTCTGTAGCACCGCCTACATACCTCGCTCTGCTAATCCT
GTTACCAGTGGCTGCTGCCAGTGGCGATAAGTCGTGTCTTACCGGGTTGGACTCAAGACGATAGTTACCG
GATAAGGCGCAGCGGTCGGGCTGAACGGGGGGTTCGTGCACACAGCCCAGCTTGGAGCGAACGACCTACA
CCGAACTGAGATACCTACAGCGTGAGCTATGAGAAAGCGCCACGCTTCCCGAAGGGAGAAAGGCGGACAG
GTATCCGGTAAGCGGCAGGGTCGGAACAGGAGAGCGCACGAGGGAGCTTCCAGGGGGAAACGCCTGGTAT
CTTTATAGTCCTGTCGGGTTTCGCCACCTCTGACTTGAGCGTCGATTTTTGTGATGCTCGTCAGGGGGGC
GGAGCCTATGGAAAAACGCCAGCAACGCGGCCTTTTTACGGTTCCTGGCCTTTTGCTGGCCTTTTGCTCA
CATGTTCTTTCCTGCGTTATCCCCTGATTCTGTGGATAACCGTAG
